>Addgene plasmid #47381 | R26P-M2rtTA | addgene partial sequence | sequence record 68772 | R26-F1 5'-GCACTTGCTCTCCCAAAGTC-3'
CTGCAGTGGAGTAGGCGGGGAGAAGGCCGCACCCTTCTCCGGAGGGGGGAGGGGAGTGTTGCAATACCTT
TCTGGGAGTTCTCTGCTGCCTCCTGGCTTCTGAGGACCGCCCTGGGCCTGGGAGAATCCCTTCCCCCTCT
TCCCTCGTGATCTGCAACTCCAGTCTTTCTAGAATTCGTCGATCGAGGCTAGAACTAGTGGATCCCCCGG
GCTGCAGATCTGTAGGGCGCAGTAGTCCAGGGTTTCCTTGATGATGTCATACTTATCCTGTCCCTTTTTT
TTCCACAGCTCGCGGTTGAGGACAAACTCTTCGCGGTCTTTCCAGTGGGGATCGACGGTATCGAATTCAC
CATGTCTAGACTGGACAAGAGCAAAGTCATAAACGGCGCTCTGGAATTACTCAATGGAGTCGGTATCGAA
GGCCTGACGACAAGGAAACTCGCTCAAAAGCTGGGAGTTGAGCAGCCTACCCTGTACTGGCACGTGAAGA
ACAAGCGGGCCCTGCTCGATGCCCTGCCAATCGAGATGCTGGACAGGCATCATACCCACTTCTGCCCCCT
GGAAGGCGAGTCATGGCAAGACTTTCTGCGGAACAACGCCAAGTCATTCCGCTGTGCTCTCCTCTCACAT
CGCGACGGGGCTAAAGTGCATCTCGGCACCCGCCCAACAGAGAAACAGTACGAAACCCTGGAAAATCAGC
TCGCGTTCCTGTGTCAGCAAGGCTTCTCCCTGGAGAACGCACTGTACGCTCTGTCCGCCGTGGGCCACTT
TACACTGGGCTGCGTATTGGAGGAACAGGAGCATCAAGTAGCAAAAGAGGAAAGAGAGACACCTACCACC
GATTCTATGCCCCCACTTCTGAGACAAGCAATTGAGCTGTTCGACCGGCA
