>Addgene plasmid #47381 | R26P-M2rtTA | addgene partial sequence | sequence record 68909 | Puro-F 5'-GCAACCTCCCTTCTACGAGC-3'
AGGTGCCCGAAGGACCGCGCACCTGGTGCATGACCCGCAAGCCCGGTGCCTGACGCCCGCCCCACGACCC
GCAGCGCCCGACCGAAAGGAGCGCACGACCCCATGCATCGGCGATGATATCAGATCCCCGGGATGCAGAA
ATTGATGATCTATTAAACAATAAAGATGTCCACTAAAATGGAAGTTTTTCCTGTCATACTTTGTTAAGAA
GGGTGAGAACAGAGTACCTACATTTTGAATGGAAGGATTGGAGCTACGGGGGTGGGGGTGGGGTGGGATT
AGATAAATGCCTGCTCTTTACTGAAGGCTCTTTACTATTGCTTTATGATAATGTTTCATAGTTGGATATC
ATAATTTAAACAAGCAAAACCAAATTAAGGGCCAGCTCATTCCTCCCACTCATGATCTATAGATCTATAG
ATCTCTCGTGGGATCATTGTTTTTCTCTTGATTCCCACTTTGTGGTTCTAAGTCTAGAAGATGGGCGGGA
GTCTTCTGGGCAGGCTTAAAGGCTAACCTGGTGTGTGGGCGTTGTCCTGCAGGGGAATTGAACAGGTGTA
AAATTGGAGGGACAAGACTTCCCACAGATTTTCGGTTTTGTCGGGAAGTT
