[The description below was written by a language model from this plasmid's Addgene catalogue record.]
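Description:
R26P-M2rtTA is a mouse gene-targeting vector built on the ROSA26-1 backbone, designed to place a transgene at the Rosa26 locus by homologous recombination in embryonic stem cells. The complete plasmid is about 11.9 kb, of which roughly 9.8 kb is backbone. It is maintained in E. coli as a high-copy plasmid under ampicillin selection. No feature table is available, so the exact extent of the Rosa26 homology arms, the bacterial origin, and the order and orientation of the cassettes are not stated in the record.

The payload consists of two inserts. The first, about 1.5 kb, carries M2rtTA, the improved reverse tetracycline-controlled transactivator, which binds tet operator sequences and activates tetracycline-responsive promoters only in the presence of doxycycline. The record does not name a promoter for this insert. In Rosa26 targeting designs, the coding sequence is often expressed from the endogenous, broadly active Rosa26 promoter, but whether that applies here cannot be confirmed from the fields given. The second insert, about 1.6 kb, is a pgk-puro cassette, in which the phosphoglycerate kinase promoter drives a puromycin resistance gene, allowing selection of ES cell clones that have taken up the vector.

The stated purpose is simply Rosa26 targeting. The associated work concerns generating single-copy transgenic mice by site-specific integration in ES cells. In that context, a Rosa26-resident M2rtTA would supply the transactivator half of a doxycycline-inducible system, to be paired with a tet-responsive transgene located elsewhere in the genome.
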