Addgene plasmid #47381: R26P-M2rtTA
Purpose: Rosa 26 targeting vector
Depositing lab: Rudolf Jaenisch. Depositing organization: Whitehead Institute for Biomedical Research. Publication: Efficient method to generate single-copy transgenic mice by site-specific integration in embryonic stem cells. Beard C, Hochedlinger K, Plath K, Wutz A, Jaenisch R. Genesis. 2006 Jan . 44(1):23-8. 10.1002/gene.20180 PubMed 16400644.
Backbone
  Vector backbone: ROSA26-1
  Backbone size w/o insert (bp): 9846
  Total vector size (bp): 11946
  Vector type: Mouse Targeting
  Selectable markers: Puromycin
Growth in bacteria
  Bacterial resistance: Ampicillin, 100 μg/mL
  Growth temperature: 37°C
  Growth strain: DH5alpha
  Copy number: High Copy
Gene/Insert 1
  Gene/Insert name: M2rtTA
  Insert size (bp): 1500
  Cloning method: Unknown
  Sequencing primers: 5′ M13-pUC-Fwd
Gene/Insert 2
  Gene/Insert name: pgk-puro
  Insert size (bp): 1600
Resource information
  A portion of this plasmid was derived from a plasmid made by: M2-rtTA was obtained from Dr. H. Bujard
Terms and licenses: Academic/Nonprofit Terms; Industry Terms: Not Available to Industry
How to cite: R26P-M2rtTA was a gift from Rudolf Jaenisch (Addgene plasmid # 47381 ; http://n2t.net/addgene:47381 ; RRID:Addgene_47381)
